Addgene plasmid #240750: SAGA001
Purpose: Plasmid contains the triple selection cassette gfp - tetARK2- CmTrunc that allows for in vivo recombineering in E.coli.
Depositing lab: Morten Norholm. Depositing organization: Danmarks Tekniske Universitet. Publication: Simple and robust in vivo engineering of plasmid DNA at any copy number in Escherichia coli. Sepulchro AGV, Kozlowski HCJ, Norholm MHH. Commun Biol. 2025 Jun 17;8(1):933. doi: 10.1038/s42003-025-08361-9. PubMed 40527904.
Backbone
  Vector backbone: pSEVAx21
  Vector type: Synthetic Biology
Growth in bacteria
  Bacterial resistance: Tetracycline, 10 μg/mL
  Growth temperature: 37°C
  Growth strain: DH5alpha
  Copy number: Low Copy
Gene/Insert
  Gene/Insert name: SAGA RK2 J23100 BCD_low - gfp - tetARK2- CmTrunc
  Species: Unspecified
  Mutation: Mutation on translation initiation region of tetA
  Cloning method: Other
Terms and licenses: Academic/Nonprofit Terms; Industry Terms: Not Available to Industry
How to cite: SAGA001 was a gift from Morten Norholm (Addgene plasmid # 240750 ; http://n2t.net/addgene:240750 ; RRID:Addgene_240750)
