[The description below was written by a language model from this plasmid's Addgene catalogue record and pLannotate feature annotations shown in this document.]
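Description:
SAGA001 is a low-copy synthetic biology plasmid built on a pSEVAx21 backbone and propagated in E. coli under tetracycline selection. Replication relies on the RK2/incP system. The feature table shows oriV together with the trfA gene, whose product binds and activates that origin, and an incP oriT that would allow conjugative mobilisation when transfer functions are supplied in trans. Lambda t0 and rrnB T1 terminators flank the cargo region, as is typical of SEVA-format vectors. Short annotated fragments of a Tn5 transposase, a CloDF13 origin and a lambda cos site are partial matches in the backbone and are probably not functional elements.

The payload is the "SAGA" triple selection cassette, recorded as J23100 – BCD_low – gfp – tetARK2 – CmTrunc. A constitutive Anderson-family promoter (annotated by similarity as a J23119 fragment, while the catalogue names J23100) drives a GFP reporter identified as Folding Reporter GFP. According to the insert name, it does so through a low-strength bicistronic translation design element. Downstream lies the tetA tetracycline efflux gene, preceded by a short trc-like promoter fragment. The record states that it carries a mutation in its translation initiation region. On the opposite strand sits a truncated chloramphenicol acetyltransferase gene with its native cat promoter. As a fragment, it is presumably non-functional until it is restored.

According to the depositor, the cassette enables in vivo recombineering in E. coli, and the associated work concerns engineering plasmid DNA at any copy number. The combination of a fluorescent screen, tetA selection and an incomplete chloramphenicol marker fits that purpose, but the record does not spell out how each component is used in the workflow.
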