Features (pLannotate 1.2.2; 15 found; start..end, strand, type, name):
     18..42      +  promoter       J23119(SpeI) promoter (fragment): bacterial promoter (Registry of Standard Biological Parts BBa J23119) modified to end with an SpeI site
    135..848     +  CDS            Folding Reporter GFP: Folding Reporter GFP is a basic (constitutively fluorescent) green fluorescent protein published in 1999, derived from Aequorea victoria.
    917..940     +  promoter       trc promoter (fragment): strong E. coli promoter; hybrid between the trp and lac UV5 promoters
    979..2169    +  CDS            TcR: tetracycline efflux protein; tet; confers resistance to tetracycline
   2180..2219    -  terminator     bacterial terminator (fragment): putative bacterial transcription terminator
   2224..2850    -  CDS            CmR (fragment): chloramphenicol acetyltransferase; cat; confers resistance to chloramphenicol
   2851..2953    -  promoter       cat promoter: promoter of the E. coli cat gene encoding chloramphenicol acetyltransferase
   2981..3075    -  terminator     lambda t0 terminator: transcription terminator from phage lambda
   3251..3359    +  oriT           oriT: incP origin of transfer
   3420..4568    -  CDS            trfA: trans-acting replication protein that binds to and activates oriV
   4620..4901    -  CDS            tnpA (fragment): TN5P_ECOLX - Also known as tnp. Experimental evidence at protein level: Swiss-Prot protein existence level 1. Mediates transposition of transposon Tn5 by a 'cut and paste' mechanism. First, the monomeric transposase binds the 19 bp inverted DNA repeats flanking the transposon. Then, dimerization of the DNA- bound transposase creates a synaptic DNA complex. After nicking of the first DNA strand, excision of the transposon proceeds through a series of intermediates. The transposase then mediates the insertion of the transposon at a new site by strand transfer. The activity of the wild- type tran
   4961..5492    -  rep_origin     oriV: incP origin of replication
   5548..5583    -  rep_origin     CloDF13 ori (fragment): Plasmids containing the CloDF13 (CDF) origin of replication can be propagated in E. coli cells that contain additional plasmids with compatible origins.
   5605..5872    +  misc_feature   cos (fragment): lambda cos site; allows packaging into phage lambda particles
   5895..5981    -  terminator     rrnB T1 terminator: Escherichia coli rrnB; transcription terminator T1 from the E. coli rrnB gene
>Addgene plasmid #240750 | SAGA001 | addgene full sequence | sequence record 483909 | Addgene NGS Result
TTAATTAAGCGTTGCGCTTGACGGCTAGCTCAGTCCTAGGTACAGTGCTAGCTACTAGAGATTAAAGAGG
AGAAAGGGGGGATGAAGGCTATTTTCGTACTGAAACATCTTAATCATGCTAAGGAGGTTTTCTAATGAGC
AAAGGAGAAGAACTTTTCACTGGAGTTGTGCCAATTCTTGTTGAATTAGATGGTGATGTTAATGGGCACA
AATTTTCTGTCAGTGGAGAGGGTGAAGGTGATGCTACATACGGAAAACTCACCCTTAAATTTATTTGCAC
TACTGGAAAACTACCTGTTCCATGGCCAACACTTGTCACTACTCTGACCTATGGCGTTCAATGCTTTTCC
CGTTATCCGGATCACATGAAACGGCATGACTTTTTCAAGAGTGCCATGCCCGAAGGTTATGTACAGGAAC
GCACTATATCTTTCAAAGATGACGGGAACTACAAGACGCGTGCTGAAGTCAAGTTTGAAGGTGATACCCT
TGTTAATCGTATCGAGTTAAAGGGTATTGATTTTAAAGAAGATGGAAACATTCTCGGACACAAACTAGAG
TACAACTATAACTCACACAATGTATACATCACGGCAGACAAACAAAAGAATGGAATCAAAGCTAACTTCA
AAATTCGCCACAACATTGAAGATGGTTCCGTTCAACTAGCAGACCATTATCAACAAAATACTCCAATTGG
CGATGGCCCTGTCCTTTTACCAGACAACCATTACCTGTCGACACAATCTGCCCTTTCGAAAGATCCCAAC
GAAAAGCGTGACCACATGGTCCTTCTTGAGTTTGTAACTGCTGCTGGGATTACACATGGCATGGATGAGC
TCTACAAATGACCAATTATTGAAGGCCGCTAACGCGGCCTTTTTTTGTTTCTGGTCTCCCAAAAATTTAT
TTGCTTATTAATCATCCGGCTCGTATAATGTGTGGAGGGCCCAAGTTCACTTAAAAAGGAGAGCGACGAT
GAAATCTAACAATGCGCTCATCGTCATCCTCGGCACCGTCACCCTGGATGCTGTAGGCATAGGCTTGGTT
ATGCCGGTACTGCCGGGCCTCTTGCGGGATATCGTCCATTCCGACAGCATCGCCAGTCACTATGGCGTGC
TGCTAGCGCTATATGCGTTGATGCAATTTCTATGCGCACCCGTTCTCGGAGCACTGTCCGACCGCTTTGG
CCGCCGCCCAGTCCTGCTCGCTTCGCTACTTGGAGCCACTATCGACTACGCGATCATGGCGACCACACCC
GTCCTGTGGATTCTCTACGCCGGACGCATCGTGGCCGGCATCACCGGCGCCACAGGTGCGGTTGCTGGCG
CCTATATCGCCGACATCACCGATGGGGAAGATCGGGCTCGCCACTTCGGGCTCATGAGCGCTTGTTTCGG
CGTGGGTATGGTGGCAGGCCCCGTGGCCGGGGGACTGTTGGGCGCCATCTCCCTGCACGCACCATTCCTT
GCGGCGGCGGTGCTCAACGGCCTCAACCTACTACTGGGCTGCTTCCTAATGCAGGAGTCGCATAAGGGAG
AGCGCCGTCCGATGCCCTTGAGAGCCTTCAACCCAGTCAGCTCCTTCCGGTGGGCGCGGGGCATGACCAT
TGTGGCCGCACTTATGACTGTCTTCTTTATCATGCAACTCGTAGGACAGGTGCCGGCAGCGCTCTGGGTC
ATTTTCGGCGAGGACCGCTTTCGCTGGAGCGCGACGATGAGCGGCCTGTCGCTTGCGGTATTCGGAATCT
TGCACGCCCTCGCTCAAGCCTTCGTCACTGGTCCCGCCACCAAACGTTTCGGCGAGAAGCAGGCCATTAT
CGCCGGCATGGCGGCCGACGCGCTGGGCTACGTCTTGCTGGCGTTCGCGACGCGAGGCTGGATGGCCTTC
CCCATTATGATTCTTCTCGCTTCCGGCGGCATCGGGATGCCCGCGTTGCAGGCCATGCTGTCCAGGCAGG
TAGATGACGACCATCAGGGACAGCTTCAAGGATCGCTCGCGGCTCTTACCAGCCTAACTTCGATCACTGG
ACCGCTGATCGTCACGGCGATTTATGCCGCCTCGGCGAGCACATGGAACGGGTTGGCATGGATTGTAGGC
GCCGCCCTATACCTTGTCTGCCTCCCCGCGTTGCGTCGCGGTGCATGGAGCCGGGCCACCTCGACCTGAG
ACAATTGTCCAGATAAAAAAAATCCTTAGCTTTCGCTAAGGATGATTTCTTTATTGTAATTCATTAAGCA
TTCTGCCGACATGGAAGCCATCACAAACGGCATGATGAACCTGAATCGCCAGCGGCATCAGCACCTTGTC
GCCTTGCGTATAATATTTGCCCATGGTGAAAACGGGGGCGAAGAAGTTGTCCATATTGGCCACGTTTAAA
TCAAAACTGGTGAAACTCACCCAGGGATTGGCTGAGACGAAAAACATATTCTCAATAAACCCTTTAGGGA
AATAGGCCAGGTTTTCACCGTAACACGCCACATCTTGCGAATATATGTGTAGAAACTGCCGGAAATCGTC
GTGGTATTCACTCCAGAGCGATGAAAACGTTTCAGTTTGCTCATGGAAAACGGTGTAACAAGGGTGAACA
CTATCCCATATCACCAGCTCACCGTCTTTCATTGCCATACGAAATTCCGGATGAGCATTCATCAGGCGGG
CAAGAATGTGAATAAAGGCCGGATAAAACTTGTGCTTATTTTTCTTTACGGTCTTTAAAAAGGCCGTAAT
ATCCAGCTGAACGGTCTGGTTATAGGTACATTGAGCAACTGACTGAAATGCCTCAAAATGTTCTTTACGA
TGCCATTGGGATATATCAACGGTGGTATATCCAGTGATTTTTTTCTCCATTTTAGCTTCCTTAGCTCCTG
AAAATCTCGATAACTCAAAAAATACGCCCGGTAGTGATCTTATTTCATTATGGTGAAAGTTGGAACCTCT
TACGTGCCGATCAACGTCTCATTTTCGCCAACTAGTCTGGATTCTCACCAATAAAAAACGCCCGGCGGCA
ACCGAGCGTTCTGAACAAATCCAGATGGAGTTCTGAGGTCATTACTGGATCTATCAACAGGAGTCCAAGG
GGTCCCCAATAATTACGATTTAAATGACAAGGGTCCTTTTCCGCTGCATAACCCTGCTTCGGGGTCATTA
TAGCGATTTTTTCGGTATATCCATCCTTTTTCGCACGATATACAGGATTTTGCCAAAGGGTTCGTGTAGA
CTTTCCTTGGTGTATCCAACGGCGTCAGCCGGGCAGGATAGGTGAAGTAGGCCCACCCGCGAGCGGGTGT
TCCTTCTTCACTGTCCCTTATTCGCACCTGGCGGTGCTCAACGGGAATCCTGCTCTGCGAGGCTGGCCGT
AGGCCGGCCGCGATGCAGGTGGCTGCTGAACCCCCAGCCGGAACTGACCCCACAAGGCCCTAGCGTTTGC
AATGCACCAGGTCATCATTGACCCAGGCGTGTTCCACCAGGCCGCTGCCTCGCAACTCTTCGCAGGCTTC
GCCAACCTGCTCGCGCCACTTCTTCACGCGGGTGGAATCCGATCCGCACATGAGGCGGAAGGTTTCCAGC
TTGAGCGGGTACGGCTCCCGGTGCGAGCTGAAATAGTCGAACATCCGTCGGGCCGTCGGCGACAGCTTGC
GGTACTTCTCCCATATGAATTTCGTGTAGTGGTCGCCAGCAAACAGCACGACGATTTCCTCGTCGATCAG
GACCTGGCAACGGGACGTTTTCTTGCCACGGTCCAGGACGCGGAAGCGGTGCAGCAGCGACACCGATTCC
AGGTGCCCAACGCGGTCGGACGTGAAGCCCATCGCCGTCGCCTGTAGGCGCGACAGGCATTCCTCGGCCT
TCGTGTAATACCGGCCATTGATCGACCAGCCCAGGTCCTGGCAAAGCTCGTAGAACGTGAAGGTGATCGG
CTCGCCGATAGGGGTGCGCTTCGCGTACTCCAACACCTGCTGCCACACCAGTTCGTCATCGTCGGCCCGC
AGCTCGACGCCGGTGTAGGTGATCTTCACGTCCTTGTTGACGTGGAAAATGACCTTGTTTTGCAGCGCCT
CGCGCGGGATTTTCTTGTTGCGCGTGGTGAACAGGGCAGAGCGGGCCGTGTCGTTTGGCATCGCTCGCAT
CGTGTCCGGCCACGGCGCAATATCGAACAAGGAAAGCTGCATTTCCTTGATCTGCTGCTTCGTGTGTTTC
AGCAACGCGGCCTGCTTGGCTTCGCTGACCTGTTTTGCCAGGTCCTCGCCGGCGGTTTTTCGCTTCTTGG
TCGTCATAGTTCCTCGCGTGTCGATGGTCATCGACTTCGCCAAACCTGCCGCCTCCTGTTCGAGACGACG
CGAACGCTCCACGGCGGCCGATGGCGCGGGCAGGGCAGGGGGAGCCAGTTGCACGCTGTCGCGCTCGATC
TTGGCCGTAGCTTGCTGGACTATCGAGCCGACGGACTGGAAGGTTTCGCGGGGCGCACGCATGACGGTGC
GGCTTGCGATGGTTTCGGCATCCTCGGCGGAAAACCCCGCGTCGATCAGTTCTTGCCTGTATGCCTTCCG
GTCAAACGTCCGATTCATTCACCCTCCTTGCGGGATTGCCCCGGAATTAATTCCCCGGATCGATCCGTCG
ATCTTGATCCCCTGCGCCATCAGATCCTTGGCGGCAAGAAAGCCATCCAGTTTACTTTGCAGGGCTTCCC
AACCTTACCAGAGGGCGCCCCAGCTGGCAATTCCGGTTCGCTTGCTGTCCATAAAACCGCCCAGTCTAGC
TATCGCCATGTAAGCCCACTGCAAGCTACCTGCTTTCTCTTTGCGCTTGCGTTTTCCCTTGTCCAGATAG
CCCAGTAGCTGACATTCATCCGGGGTCAGCACCGTTTCTGCGGACTGGCTTTCTACGTGGCTGCCATTTT
TGGGGTGAGGCCGTTCGCGGCCGAGGGGCGCAGCCCCTGGGGGGATGGGAGGCCCGCGTTAGCGGGCCGG
GAGGGTTCGAGAAGGGGGGGCACCCCCCTTCGGCGTGCGCGGTCACGCGCACAGGGCGCAGCCCTGGTTA
AAAACAAGGTTTATAAATATTGGTTTAAAAGCAGGTTAAAAGACAGGTTAGCGGTGGCCGAAAAACGGGC
GGAAACCCTTGCAAATGCTGGATTTTCTGCCTGTGGACAGCCCCTCAAATGTCAATAGGTGCGCCCCTCA
TCTGTCAGCACTCTGCCCCTCAAGTGTCAAGGATCGCGCCCCTCATCTGTCAGTAGTCGCGCCCCTCAAG
TGTCAATACCGCAGGGCACTTATCCCCAGGCTTGTCCACATCATCTGTGGGAAACTCGCGTAAAATCAGG
CGTTTTCGCCGATTTGCGAGGCTGGCCAGCTCCACGTCGCCGGCCGAAATCGAGCCTGCCCCTCATCTGT
CAACGCCGCGCCGGGTGAGTCGGCCCCTCAAGTGTCAACGTCCGCCCCTCATCTGTCAGTGAGGGCCAAG
TTTTCCGCGAGGTATCCACAACGCCGGCGGCCCTACATGGCTCTGCTGTAGTGAGTGGGTTGCGCTCCGG
CAGCGGTCCTGATCCCCCGCAGAAAAAAAGGATCTCAAGAAGATCCTTTGATCTTTTCTACGGCGCGCCC
AATACCATTGTTCATTCCACGGACAAAAACAGAGAAAGGAAACGACAGAGGCCAAAAAGCCTCGCTTTCA
GCACCTGTCGTTTCCTTTCTTTTCAGAGGGTATTTTAAATAAAAACATTAAGTTATGACGAAGAAGAACG
GAAACGCCTTAAACCGAAAATTTTCATAAATAGCGAAAACCCGCGAGGTCGCCGCCCCGTAACCTGTCGG
ATCACCGGAAAGGACCCGTAAAGTGATAATGATTATCATCTACATATCACAACGTGCGTGGATTACGATT
TTCTAGGGCGGCGGATTTGTCCTACTCAGGAGAGCGTTCACCGACAAACAACAGATAAAACGAAAGGCCC
AGTCTTTCGACTGAGCCTTTCGTTTTATTTGATGCCT
